>Addgene plasmid #223069 | pCMV-T7-SpCas9(ARGIMR)-P2A-EGFP (AHK147) | addgene full sequence | sequence record 447645 | Addgene NGS Result
CTGCATTAATGAATCGGCCAACGCGCGGGGAGAGGCGGTTTGCGTATTGGGCGCTCTTCCGCTTCCTCGC
TCACTGACTCGCTGCGCTCGGTCGTTCGGCTGCGGCGAGCGGTATCAGCTCACTCAAAGGCGGTAATACG
GTTATCCACAGAATCAGGGGATAACGCAGGAAAGAACATGTGAGCAAAAGGCCAGCAAAAGGCCAGGAAC
CGTAAAAAGGCCGCGTTGCTGGCGTTTTTCCATAGGCTCCGCCCCCCTGACGAGCATCACAAAAATCGAC
GCTCAAGTCAGAGGTGGCGAAACCCGACAGGACTATAAAGATACCAGGCGTTTCCCCCTGGAAGCTCCCT
CGTGCGCTCTCCTGTTCCGACCCTGCCGCTTACCGGATACCTGTCCGCCTTTCTCCCTTCGGGAAGCGTG
GCGCTTTCTCATAGCTCACGCTGTAGGTATCTCAGTTCGGTGTAGGTCGTTCGCTCCAAGCTGGGCTGTG
TGCACGAACCCCCCGTTCAGCCCGACCGCTGCGCCTTATCCGGTAACTATCGTCTTGAGTCCAACCCGGT
AAGACACGACTTATCGCCACTGGCAGCAGCCACTGGTAACAGGATTAGCAGAGCGAGGTATGTAGGCGGT
GCTACAGAGTTCTTGAAGTGGTGGCCTAACTACGGCTACACTAGAAGAACAGTATTTGGTATCTGCGCTC
TGCTGAAGCCAGTTACCTTCGGAAAAAGAGTTGGTAGCTCTTGATCCGGCAAACAAACCACCGCTGGTAG
CGGTGGTTTTTTTGTTTGCAAGCAGCAGATTACGCGCAGAAAAAAAGGATCTCAAGAAGATCCTTTGATC
TTTTCTACGGGGTCTGACGCTCAGTGGAACGAAAACTCACGTTAAGGGATTTTGGTCATGAGATTATCAA
AAAGGATCTTCACCTAGATCCTTTTAAATTAAAAATGAAGTTTTAAATCAATCTAAAGTATATATGAGTA
AACTTGGTCTGACAGTTACCAATGCTTAATCAGTGAGGCACCTATCTCAGCGATCTGTCTATTTCGTTCA
TCCATAGTTGCCTGACTCCCCGTCGTGTAGATAACTACGATACGGGAGGGCTTACCATCTGGCCCCAGTG
CTGCAATGATACCGCGAGACCCACGCTCACCGGCTCCAGATTTATCAGCAATAAACCAGCCAGCCGGAAG
GGCCGAGCGCAGAAGTGGTCCTGCAACTTTATCCGCCTCCATCCAGTCTATTAATTGTTGCCGGGAAGCT
AGAGTAAGTAGTTCGCCAGTTAATAGTTTGCGCAACGTTGTTGCCATTGCTACAGGCATCGTGGTGTCAC
GCTCGTCGTTTGGTATGGCTTCATTCAGCTCCGGTTCCCAACGATCAAGGCGAGTTACATGATCCCCCAT
GTTGTGCAAAAAAGCGGTTAGCTCCTTCGGTCCTCCGATCGTTGTCAGAAGTAAGTTGGCCGCAGTGTTA
TCACTCATGGTTATGGCAGCACTGCATAATTCTCTTACTGTCATGCCATCCGTAAGATGCTTTTCTGTGA
CTGGTGAGTACTCAACCAAGTCATTCTGAGAATAGTGTATGCGGCGACCGAGTTGCTCTTGCCCGGCGTC
AATACGGGATAATACCGCGCCACATAGCAGAACTTTAAAAGTGCTCATCATTGGAAAACGTTCTTCGGGG
CGAAAACTCTCAAGGATCTTACCGCTGTTGAGATCCAGTTCGATGTAACCCACTCGTGCACCCAACTGAT
CTTCAGCATCTTTTACTTTCACCAGCGTTTCTGGGTGAGCAAAAACAGGAAGGCAAAATGCCGCAAAAAA
GGGAATAAGGGCGACACGGAAATGTTGAATACTCATACTCTTCCTTTTTCAATATTATTGAAGCATTTAT
CAGGGTTATTGTCTCATGAGCGGATACATATTTGAATGTATTTAGAAAAATAAACAAATAGGGGTTCCGC
GCACATTTCCCCGAAAAGTGCCACCTGACGTCGACGGATCGGGAGATCGATCTCCCGATCCCCTAGGGTC
GACTCTCAGTACAATCTGCTCTGATGCCGCATAGTTAAGCCAGTATCTGCTCCCTGCTTGTGTGTTGGAG
GTCGCTGAGTAGTGCGCGAGCAAAATTTAAGCTACAACAAGGCAAGGCTTGACCGACAATTGCATGAAGA
ATCTGCTTAGGGTTAGGCGTTTTGCGCTGCTTCGCGATGTACGGGCCAGATATACGCGTTGACATTGATT
ATTGACTAGTTATTAATAGTAATCAATTACGGGGTCATTAGTTCATAGCCCATATATGGAGTTCCGCGTT
ACATAACTTACGGTAAATGGCCCGCCTGGCTGACCGCCCAACGACCCCCGCCCATTGACGTCAATAATGA
CGTATGTTCCCATAGTAACGCCAATAGGGACTTTCCATTGACGTCAATGGGTGGAGTATTTACGGTAAAC
TGCCCACTTGGCAGTACATCAAGTGTATCATATGCCAAGTACGCCCCCTATTGACGTCAATGACGGTAAA
TGGCCCGCCTGGCATTATGCCCAGTACATGACCTTATGGGACTTTCCTACTTGGCAGTACATCTACGTAT
TAGTCATCGCTATTACCATGGTGATGCGGTTTTGGCAGTACATCAATGGGCGTGGATAGCGGTTTGACTC
ACGGGGATTTCCAAGTCTCCACCCCATTGACGTCAATGGGAGTTTGTTTTGGCACCAAAATCAACGGGAC
TTTCCAAAATGTCGTAACAACTCCGCCCCATTGACGCAAATGGGCGGTAGGCGTGTACGGTGGGAGGTCT
ATATAAGCAGAGCTGGTTTAGTGAACCGTCAGATCCGCTAGAGATCCGCGGCCGCTAATACGACTCACTA
TAGGGAGAGCCGCCACCATGGACAAGAAGTACAGCATCGGCCTGGACATCGGCACCAACTCTGTGGGCTG
GGCCGTGATCACCGACGAGTACAAGGTGCCCAGCAAGAAATTCAAGGTGCTGGGCAACACCGACCGGCAC
AGCATCAAGAAGAACCTGATCGGAGCCCTGCTGTTCGACAGCGGCGAAACAGCCGAGGCCACCCGGCTGA
AGAGAACCGCCAGAAGAAGATACACCAGACGGAAGAACCGGATCTGCTATCTGCAAGAGATCTTCAGCAA
CGAGATGGCCAAGGTGGACGACAGCTTCTTCCACAGACTGGAAGAGTCCTTCCTGGTGGAAGAGGATAAG
AAGCACGAGCGGCACCCCATCTTCGGCAACATCGTGGACGAGGTGGCCTACCACGAGAAGTACCCCACCA
TCTACCACCTGAGAAAGAAACTGGTGGACAGCACCGACAAGGCCGACCTGCGGCTGATCTATCTGGCCCT
GGCCCACATGATCAAGTTCCGGGGCCACTTCCTGATCGAGGGCGACCTGAACCCCGACAACAGCGACGTG
GACAAGCTGTTCATCCAGCTGGTGCAGACCTACAACCAGCTGTTCGAGGAAAACCCCATCAACGCCAGCG
GCGTGGACGCCAAGGCCATCCTGTCTGCCAGACTGAGCAAGAGCAGACGGCTGGAAAATCTGATCGCCCA
GCTGCCCGGCGAGAAGAAGAATGGCCTGTTCGGAAACCTGATTGCCCTGAGCCTGGGCCTGACCCCCAAC
TTCAAGAGCAACTTCGACCTGGCCGAGGATGCCAAACTGCAGCTGAGCAAGGACACCTACGACGACGACC
TGGACAACCTGCTGGCCCAGATCGGCGACCAGTACGCCGACCTGTTTCTGGCCGCCAAGAACCTGTCCGA
CGCCATCCTGCTGAGCGACATCCTGAGAGTGAACACCGAGATCACCAAGGCCCCCCTGAGCGCCTCTATG
ATCAAGAGATACGACGAGCACCACCAGGACCTGACCCTGCTGAAAGCTCTCGTGCGGCAGCAGCTGCCTG
AGAAGTACAAAGAGATTTTCTTCGACCAGAGCAAGAACGGCTACGCCGGCTACATTGACGGCGGAGCCAG
CCAGGAAGAGTTCTACAAGTTCATCAAGCCCATCCTGGAAAAGATGGACGGCACCGAGGAACTGCTCGTG
AAGCTGAACAGAGAGGACCTGCTGCGGAAGCAGCGGACCTTCGACAACGGCAGCATCCCCCACCAGATCC
ACCTGGGAGAGCTGCACGCCATTCTGCGGCGGCAGGAAGATTTTTACCCATTCCTGAAGGACAACCGGGA
AAAGATCGAGAAGATCCTGACCTTCCGCATCCCCTACTACGTGGGCCCTCTGGCCAGGGGAAACAGCAGA
TTCGCCTGGATGACCAGAAAGAGCGAGGAAACCATCACCCCCTGGAACTTCGAGGAAGTGGTGGACAAGG
GCGCTTCCGCCCAGAGCTTCATCGAGCGGATGACCAACTTCGATAAGAACCTGCCCAACGAGAAGGTGCT
GCCCAAGCACAGCCTGCTGTACGAGTACTTCACCGTGTATAACGAGCTGACCAAAGTGAAATACGTGACC
GAGGGAATGAGAAAGCCCGCCTTCCTGAGCGGCGAGCAGAAAAAGGCCATCGTGGACCTGCTGTTCAAGA
CCAACCGGAAAGTGACCGTGAAGCAGCTGAAAGAGGACTACTTCAAGAAAATCGAGTGCTTCGACTCCGT
GGAAATCTCCGGCGTGGAAGATCGGTTCAACGCCTCCCTGGGCACATACCACGATCTGCTGAAAATTATC
AAGGACAAGGACTTCCTGGACAATGAGGAAAACGAGGACATTCTGGAAGATATCGTGCTGACCCTGACAC
TGTTTGAGGACAGAGAGATGATCGAGGAACGGCTGAAAACCTATGCCCACCTGTTCGACGACAAAGTGAT
GAAGCAGCTGAAGCGGCGGAGATACACCGGCTGGGGCAGGCTGAGCCGGAAGCTGATCAACGGCATCCGG
GACAAGCAGTCCGGCAAGACAATCCTGGATTTCCTGAAGTCCGACGGCTTCGCCAACAGAAACTTCATGC
AGCTGATCCACGACGACAGCCTGACCTTTAAAGAGGACATCCAGAAAGCCCAGGTGTCCGGCCAGGGCGA
TAGCCTGCACGAGCACATTGCCAATCTGGCCGGCAGCCCCGCCATTAAGAAGGGCATCCTGCAGACAGTG
AAGGTGGTGGACGAGCTCGTGAAAGTGATGGGCCGGCACAAGCCCGAGAACATCGTGATCGAAATGGCCA
GAGAGAACCAGACCACCCAGAAGGGACAGAAGAACAGCCGCGAGAGAATGAAGCGGATCGAAGAGGGCAT
CAAAGAGCTGGGCAGCCAGATCCTGAAAGAACACCCCGTGGAAAACACCCAGCTGCAGAACGAGAAGCTG
TACCTGTACTACCTGCAGAATGGGCGGGATATGTACGTGGACCAGGAACTGGACATCAACCGGCTGTCCG
ACTACGATGTGGACCATATCGTGCCTCAGAGCTTTCTGAAGGACGACTCCATCGACAACAAGGTGCTGAC
CAGAAGCGACAAGAACCGGGGCAAGAGCGACAACGTGCCCTCCGAAGAGGTCGTGAAGAAGATGAAGAAC
TACTGGCGGCAGCTGCTGAACGCCAAGCTGATTACCCAGAGAAAGTTCGACAATCTGACCAAGGCCGAGA
GAGGCGGCCTGAGCGAACTGGATAAGGCCGGCTTCATCAAGAGACAGCTGGTGGAAACCCGGCAGATCAC
AAAGCACGTGGCACAGATCCTGGACTCCCGGATGAACACTAAGTACGACGAGAATGACAAGCTGATCCGG
GAAGTGAAAGTGATCACCCTGAAGTCCAAGCTGGTGTCCGATTTCCGGAAGGATTTCCAGTTTTACAAAG
TGCGCGAGATCAACAACTACCACCACGCCCACGACGCCTACCTGAACGCCGTCGTGGGAACCGCCCTGAT
CAAAAAGTACCCTAAGCTGGAAAGCGAGTTCGTGTACGGCGACTACAAGGTGTACGACGTGCGGAAGATG
ATCGCCAAGAGCGAGCAGGAAATCGGCAAGGCTACCGCCAAGTACTTCTTCTACAGCAACATCATGAACT
TTTTCAAGACCGAGATTACCCTGGCCAACGGCGAGATCCGGAAGCGGCCTCTGATCGAGACAAACGGCGA
AACCGGGGAGATCGTGTGGGATAAGGGCCGGGATTTTGCCACCGTGCGGAAAGTGCTGAGCATGCCCCAA
GTGAATATCGTGAAAAAGACCGAGGTGCAGACAGGCGGCTTCAGCAAAGAGTCTATCCTGCCCAAGAGGA
ACAGCGATAAGCTGATCGCCAGAAAGAAGGACTGGGACCCTAAGAAGTACGGCGGCTTCGCCAGACCCAC
CGTGGCCTATTCTGTGCTGGTGGTGGCCAAAGTGGAAAAGGGCAAGTCCAAGAAACTGAAGAGTGTGAAA
GAGCTGCTGGGGATCACCATCATGGAAAGAAGCAGCTTCGAGAAGAATCCCATCGACTTTCTGGAAGCCA
AGGGCTACAAAGAAGTGAAAAAGGACCTGATCATCAAGCTGCCTAAGTACTCCCTGTTCGAGCTGGAAAA
CGGCCGGAAGAGAATGCTGGCCTCTGCCGGCATCCTGCAGAAGGGAAACGAACTGGCCCTGCCCTCCAAA
TATGTGAACTTCCTGTACCTGGCCAGCCACTATGAGAAGCTGAAGGGCTCCCCCGAGGATAATGAGCAGA
AACAGCTGTTTGTGGAACAGCACAAGCACTACCTGGACGAGATCATCGAGCAGATCAGCGAGTTCTCCAA
GAGAGTGATCCTGGCCGACGCTAATCTGGACAAAGTGCTGTCCGCCTACAACAAGCACCGGGATAAGCCC
ATCAGAGAGCAGGCCGAGAATATCATCCACCTGTTTACCCTGACCAATCTGGGAGCCCCTGCCGCCTTCA
AGTACTTTGACACCACCATCGACCGGAAGATGTACAGAAGCACCAAAGAGGTGCTGGACGCCACCCTGAT
CCACCAGAGCATCACCGGCCTGTACGAGACACGGATCGACCTGTCTCAGCTGGGAGGCGACGGATCCGGC
GGAGGCGGAAGCGGGAAAAGAACCGCCGACGGCAGCGAATTCGAGCCCAAGAAGAAGAGGAAAGTCTCGA
GCGGAGGCGACTACAAAGACCATGACGGTGATTATAAAGATCATGACATCGATTACAAGGATGACGATGA
CAAGGGAGGCGGTGGAAGCGGCGCAACAAACTTCTCTCTGCTGAAACAAGCCGGAGATGTCGAAGAGAAT
CCTGGACCGATGGTGAGCAAGGGCGAGGAGCTGTTCACCGGGGTGGTGCCCATCCTGGTCGAGCTGGACG
GCGACGTAAACGGCCACAAGTTCAGCGTGTCCGGCGAGGGCGAGGGCGATGCCACCTACGGCAAGCTGAC
CCTGAAGTTCATCTGCACCACCGGCAAGCTGCCCGTGCCCTGGCCCACCCTCGTGACCACCCTGACCTAC
GGCGTGCAGTGCTTCAGCCGCTACCCCGACCACATGAAGCAGCACGACTTCTTCAAGTCCGCCATGCCCG
AAGGCTACGTCCAGGAGCGCACCATCTTCTTCAAGGACGACGGCAACTACAAGACCCGCGCCGAGGTGAA
GTTCGAGGGCGACACCCTGGTGAACCGCATCGAGCTGAAGGGCATCGACTTCAAGGAGGACGGCAACATC
CTGGGGCACAAGCTGGAGTACAACTACAACAGCCACAACGTCTATATCATGGCCGACAAGCAGAAGAACG
GCATCAAGGTGAACTTCAAGATCCGCCACAACATCGAGGACGGCAGCGTGCAGCTCGCCGACCACTACCA
GCAGAACACCCCCATCGGCGACGGCCCCGTGCTGCTGCCCGACAACCACTACCTGAGCACCCAGTCCGCC
CTGAGCAAAGACCCCAACGAGAAGCGCGATCACATGGTCCTGCTGGAGTTCGTGACCGCCGCCGGGATCA
CTCTCGGCATGGACGAGCTGTACAAGTGACCGGTCATCATCACCATCACCATTGAGTTTAAACCCGCTGA
TCAGCCTCGACTGTGCCTTCTAGTTGCCAGCCATCTGTTGTTTGCCCCTCCCCCGTGCCTTCCTTGACCC
TGGAAGGTGCCACTCCCACTGTCCTTTCCTAATAAAATGAGGAAATTGCATCGCATTGTCTGAGTAGGTG
TCATTCTATTCTGGGGGGTGGGGTGGGGCAGGACAGCAAGGGGGAGGATTGGGAAGACAATAGCAGGCAT
GCTGGGGATGCGGTGGGCTCTATGGCTTCTGAGGCGGAAAGAACCAGCTGGGGCTCGATACCGTCGACCT
CTAGCTAGAGCTTGGCGTAATCATGGTCATAGCTGTTTCCTGTGTGAAATTGTTATCCGCTCACAATTCC
ACACAACATACGAGCCGGAAGCATAAAGTGTAAAGCCTAGGGTGCCTAATGAGTGAGCTAACTCACATTA
ATTGCGTTGCGCTCACTGCCCGCTTTCCAGTCGGGAAACCTGTCGTGCCAG
Features (pLannotate 1.2.2; 18 found; start..end, strand, type, name):
    237..825     -  rep_origin     ori: high-copy-number ColE1/pMB1/pBR322/pUC origin of replication
    996..1856    -  CDS            AmpR: β-lactamase; bla; confers resistance to ampicillin, carbenicillin, and related antibiotics
   1857..1961    -  promoter       AmpR promoter: bla
   2032..2076    -  misc_feature   bom (fragment): basis of mobility region from pBR322
   2231..2610    +  enhancer       CMV enhancer: human cytomegalovirus immediate early enhancer
   2611..2814    +  promoter       CMV promoter: human cytomegalovirus (CMV) immediate early promoter
   2856..2874    +  promoter       T7 promoter: promoter for bacteriophage T7 RNA polymerase
   2888..4606    +  CDS            Cas9(N): N-terminal portion of Streptococcus pyogenes Cas9 (Zetsche et al., 2015)
   4493..6991    +  CDS            Cas9(C): C-terminal portion of Streptococcus pyogenes Cas9 (Zetsche et al., 2015)
   7079..7144    +  CDS            3xFLAG: three tandem FLAG® epitope tags, followed by an enterokinase cleavage site
   7220..7936    +  CDS            EGFP: EGFP is a basic (constitutively fluorescent) green fluorescent protein published in 1996, derived from Aequorea victoria. It is reported to be a rapidly-maturing weak dimer with moderate acid sensitivity.
   7991..8215    +  polyA_signal   bGH poly(A) signal: bovine growth hormone polyadenylation signal
   8219..8240    +  promoter       SV40 promoter (fragment): SV40 enhancer and early promoter
   8245..8261    +  misc_feature   MCS (fragment): pBluescript multiple cloning site
   8310..8326    -  protein_bind   lac operator: The lac repressor binds to the lac operator to inhibit transcription in E. coli. This inhibition can be relieved by adding lactose or isopropyl-β-D-thiogalactopyranoside (IPTG). lac repressor encoded by lacI
   8334..8364    -  promoter       lac promoter: promoter for the E. coli lac operon
   8379..8400    -  protein_bind   CAP binding site: CAP binding activates transcription in the presence of cAMP. E. coli catabolite activator protein
   8413..54      -  CDS            lacI (fragment) (across the origin): lac repressor; lacI; The lac repressor binds to the lac operator to inhibit transcription in E. coli. This inhibition can be relieved by adding lactose or isopropyl-β-D-thiogalactopyranoside (IPTG).
