[The description below was written by a language model from this plasmid's Addgene catalogue record and pLannotate feature annotations shown in this document.]
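Description:
pCMV-T7-SpCas9(ARGIMR)-P2A-EGFP (AHK147) is an 8,451 bp mammalian expression and CRISPR plasmid built by Gibson cloning on the pCMV-T7-SpCas9-P2A-EGFP (RTW3027) backbone. It is propagated in E. coli as a high-copy plasmid through a ColE1/pUC-type origin and selected with ampicillin via the β-lactamase gene and its native promoter. Short remnants of lac regulatory elements, a lacI fragment, a bom fragment, and fragments of an SV40 promoter and a cloning site are also annotated; these appear to be backbone leftovers rather than functional parts of the payload.

The expression cassette places the human CMV immediate-early enhancer and promoter directly upstream of a T7 promoter, so the same open reading frame can be expressed in human cells or transcribed by T7 RNA polymerase. The payload is a human codon-optimized Streptococcus pyogenes Cas9 nuclease, which the annotation tool splits into two overlapping N- and C-terminal segments, although the record describes a single continuous coding sequence. The variant is defined by the residues A, R, G, I, M and R at positions 1135, 1136, 1218, 1219, 1335 and 1337 (D1135A, S1136R, E1219I, R1335M, T1337R, with G1218 unchanged). The associated work concerns engineering Cas9 variants with custom PAM preferences. The C-terminus carries a bipartite nuclear localization signal and a 3xFLAG epitope, followed by a P2A self-cleaving peptide and EGFP, so that transfected cells produce the tagged nuclease and a separate green fluorescent marker from one transcript, terminated by the bGH polyadenylation signal. No guide RNA cassette is annotated, so a guide would have to be supplied separately.
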