Addgene plasmid #223069: pCMV-T7-SpCas9(ARGIMR)-P2A-EGFP (AHK147)
Purpose: pCMV and pT7 Human expression plasmid for SpCas9 enzyme with ARGIMR amino acids at positions 1135,1136,1218,1219,1335,T1337 with C-term BPNLS-P2A-EGFP
Depositing lab: Benjamin Kleinstiver. Depositing organization: Massachusetts General Hospital. Publication: Custom CRISPR-Cas9 PAM variants via scalable engineering and machine learning. Silverstein RA, Kim N, Kroell AS, Walton RT, Delano J, Butcher RM, Pacesa M, Smith BK, Christie KA, Ha LL, Meis RJ, Clark AB, Spinner AD, Lazzarotto CR, Li Y, Matsubara A, Urbina EO, Dahl GA, Correia BE, Marks DS, Tsai SQ, Pinello L, De Ravin SS, Liu Q, Kleinstiver BP. Nature. 2025 Apr 22. doi: 10.1038/s41586-025-09021-y. PubMed 40262634.
Backbone
  Vector backbone: pCMV-T7-SpCas9-P2A-EGFP (RTW3027)
  Backbone manufacturer: Benjamin Kleinstiver, Addgene plasmid #139987
  Vector type: Mammalian Expression, CRISPR
Growth in bacteria
  Bacterial resistance: Ampicillin, 100 μg/mL
  Growth temperature: 37°C
  Growth strain: DH5alpha
  Copy number: High Copy
Gene/Insert
  Gene/Insert name: human codon optimized nuclease SpCas9(ARGIMR)-P2A-EGFP (alt names: AHK147; SpCas9(ARGIMR))
  Species: Synthetic
  Mutation: SpCas9(ARGIMR)=D1135A, S1136R, G1218G, E1219I, R1335M, T1337R
  Promoter: CMV and T7
  Tag / fusion protein: BPNLS-3xFLAG-P2A-EGFP (C terminal on insert)
  Cloning method: Gibson Cloning
  Sequencing primers: 5′ oBK6928-CCAAGTCTCCACCCCATTGACG; 3′ oBK219-GGGAGTGGCACCTTCCAGGGTC
Terms and licenses: Academic/Nonprofit Terms; Industry Terms: Not Available to Industry
How to cite: pCMV-T7-SpCas9(ARGIMR)-P2A-EGFP (AHK147) was a gift from Benjamin Kleinstiver (Addgene plasmid # 223069 ; http://n2t.net/addgene:223069 ; RRID:Addgene_223069)
